>Addgene plasmid #60745 | pZS1[LacI-L] | depositor full sequence | sequence record 97730 | pZS1[LacI-L] sequence 5253 bps
GCTAGCCTAAGAAACCATTATTATCATGACATTAACCTATAAAAATAGGCGTATCACGAGGCCCTTTCGT
CTTCACCTCGACAATTCGCGCGCGAAGGCGAAGCGGCATGCATTTACGTTGGTACCGACACCATCGAATG
GCGCAAAACCTTTCGCGGTATGGCATGATAGCGCCCGGAAGAGAGTCAATTCAGGGTGGTGAATGTGAAA
CCAGTAACGTTATACGATGTCGCAGAGTATGCCGGTGTCTCTTATCAGACCGTTTCCCGCGTGGTGAACC
AGGCCAGCCACGTTTCTGCGAAAACGCGGGAAAAAGTGGAAGCGGCGATGGCGGAGCTGAATTACATTCC
CAACCGCGTGGCACAACAACTGGCGGGCAAACAGTCGTTGCTGATTGGCGTTGCCACCTCCAGTCTGGCC
CTGCACGCGCCGTCGCAAATTGTCGCGGCGATTAAATCTCGCGCCGATCAACTGGGTGCCAGCGTGGTGG
TGTCGATGGTAGAACGAAGCGGCGTCGAAGCCTGTAAAGCGGCGGTGCACAATCTTCTCGCGCAACGCGT
CAGTGGGCTGATCATTAACTATCCGCTGGATGACCAGGATGCCATTGCTGTGGAAGCTGCCTGCACTAAT
GTTCCGGCGTTATTTCTTGATGTCTCTGACCAGACACCCATCAACAGTATTATTTTCTCCCATGAAGACG
GTACGCGACTGGGCGTGGAGCATCTGGTCGCATTGGGTCACCAGCAAATCGCGCTGTTAGCGGGCCCATT
AAGTTCTGTCTCGGCGCGTCTGCGTCTGGCTGGCTGGCATAAATATCTCACTCGCAATCAAATTCAGCCG
ATAGCGGAACGGGAAGGCGACTGGAGTGCCATGTCCGGTTTTCAACAAACCATGCAAATGCTGAATGAGG
GCATCGTTCCCACTGCGATGCTGGTTGCCAACGATCAGATGGCGCTGGGCGCAATGCGCGCCATTACCGA
GTCCGGGCTGCGCGTTGGTGCGGATATCTCGGTAGTGGGATACGACGATACCGAAGACAGCTCATGTTAT
ATCCCGCCGTTAACCACCATCAAACAGGATTTTCGCCTGCTGGGGCAAACCAGCGTGGACCGCTTGCTGC
AACTCTCTCAGGGCCAGGCGGTGAAGGGCAATCAGCTGTTGCCCGTCTCACTGGTGAAAAGAAAAACCAC
CCTGGCGCCCAATACGCAAACCGCCTCTCCCCGCGCGTTGGCCGATTCATTAATGCAGCTGTGACCATGG
GCGCAACGCAATTAATGTAAGTTAGCGCGAATTGTCGAGGGAAATCATAAAAAATTTATTTGCTTTCAGG
AAAATTTTTCTGTATAATAGATTCATAAATTTGAGAGAAGAGTTTAAATATGGCTGGTTCTCGCAGAAAG
AAACATATCCATGAAATCCCGCCCCGAATTCATATGTCTAGATAGCTGAGTAGCCTAGAGTGCGCGACAG
GTTTGATGACAAAAAATTAGCGCAAGAAGACAAAAATCACCTTGCGCTAATGCTCTGTTACAGGTCACTA
ATACCATCTAAGTAGTTGATTCATAGTGACTGCATATGTTGTGTTTTACAGTATTATGTAGTCTGTTTTT
TATGCAAAATCTAATTTAATATATTGATATTTATATCATTTTACGTTTCTCGTTCAGCTTTTTTATACTA
AGTTGGCATTATAAAAAAGCATTGCTTATCAATTTGTTGCAACGAACAGGTCACTATCAGTCAAAATAAA
ATCATTATTTGATTTCAATTTTGTCCCACTCCCCCTAGAGGCATCAAATAAAACGAAAGGCTCAGTCGAA
AGACTGGGCCTTTCGTTTTATCTGTTGTTTGTCGGTGAACGCTCTCCTGAGTAGGACAAATCCGCCGCCC
TAGACCTAGGGTACGGGTTTTGCTGCCCGCAAACGGGCTGTTCTGGTGTTGCTAGTTTGTTATCAGAATC
GCAGATCCGGCTTCAGGTTTGCCGGCTGAAAGCGCTATTTCTTCCAGAATTGCCATGATTTTTTCCCCAC
GGGAGGCGTCACTGGCTCCCGTGTTGTCGGCAGCTTTGATTCGATAAGCAGCATCGCCTGTTTCAGGCTG
TCTATGTGTGACTGTTGAGCTGTAACAAGTTGTCTCAGGTGTTCAATTTCATGTTCTAGTTGCTTTGTTT
TACTGGTTTCACCTGTTCTATTAGGTGTTACATGCTGTTCATCTGTTACATTGTCGATCTGTTCATGGTG
AACAGCTTTAAATGCACCAAAAACTCGTAAAAGCTCTGATGTATCTATCTTTTTTACACCGTTTTCATCT
GTGCATATGGACAGTTTTCCCTTTGATATCTAACGGTGAACAGTTGTTCTACTTTTGTTTGTTAGTCTTG
ATGCTTCACTGATAGATACAAGAGCCATAAGAACCTCAGATCCTTCCGTATTTAGCCAGTATGTTCTCTA
GTGTGGTTCGTTGTTTTTGCGTGAGCCATGAGAACGAACCATTGAGATCATGCTTACTTTGCATGTCACT
CAAAAATTTTGCCTCAAAACTGGTGAGCTGAATTTTTGCAGTTAAAGCATCGTGTAGTGTTTTTCTTAGT
CCGTTACGTAGGTAGGAATCTGATGTAATGGTTGTTGGTATTTTGTCACCATTCATTTTTATCTGGTTGT
TCTCAAGTTCGGTTACGAGATCCATTTGTCTATCTAGTTCAACTTGGAAAATCAACGTATCAGTCGGGCG
GCCTCGCTTATCAACCACCAATTTCATATTGCTGTAAGTGTTTAAATCTTTACTTATTGGTTTCAAAACC
CATTGGTTAAGCCTTTTAAACTCATGGTAGTTATTTTCAAGCATTAACATGAACTTAAATTCATCAAGGC
TAATCTCTATATTTGCCTTGTGAGTTTTCTTTTGTGTTAGTTCTTTTAATAACCACTCATAAATCCTCAT
AGAGTATTTGTTTTCAAAAGACTTAACATGTTCCAGATTATATTTTATGAATTTTTTTAACTGGAAAAGA
TAAGGCAATATCTCTTCACTAAAAACTAATTCTAATTTTTCGCTTGAGAACTTGGCATAGTTTGTCCACT
GGAAAATCTCAAAGCCTTTAACCAAAGGATTCCTGATTTCCACAGTTCTCGTCATCAGCTCTCTGGTTGC
TTTAGCTAATACACCATAAGCATTTTCCCTACTGATGTTCATCATCTGAGCGTATTGGTTATAAGTGAAC
GATACCGTCCGTTCTTTCCTTGTAGGGTTTTCAATCGTGGGGTTGAGTAGTGCCACACAGCATAAAATTA
GCTTGGTTTCATGCTCCGTTAAGTCATAGCGACTAATCGCTAGTTCATTTGCTTTGAAAACAACTAATTC
AGACATACATCTCAATTGGTCTAGGTGATTTTAATCACTATACCAATTGAGATGGGCTAGTCAATGATAA
TTACTAGTCCTTTTCCTTTGAGTTGTGGGTATCTGTAAATTCTGCTAGACCTTTGCTGGAAAACTTGTAA
ATTCTGCTAGACCCTCTGTAAATTCCGCTAGACCTTTGTGTGTTTTTTTTGTTTATATTCAAGTGGTTAT
AATTTATAGAATAAAGAAAGAATAAAAAAAGATAAAAAGAATAGATCCCAGCCCTGTGTATAACTCACTA
CTTTAGTCAGTTCCGCAGTATTACAAAAGGATGTCGCAAACGCTGTTTGCTCCTCTACAAAACAGACCTT
AAAACCCTAAAGGCTTAAGTAGCACCCTCGCAAGCTCGGGCAAATCGCTGAATATTCCTTTTGTCTCCGA
CCATCAGGCACCTGAGTCGCTGTCTTTTTCGTGACATTCAGTTCGCTGCGCTCACGGCTCTGGCAGTGAA
TGGGGGTAAATGGCACTACAGGCGCCTTTTATGGATTCATGCAAGGAAACTACCCATAATACAAGAAAAG
CCCGTCACGGGCTTCTCAGGGCGTTTTATGGCGGGTCTGCTATGTGGTGCTATCTGACTTTTTGCTGTTC
AGCAGTTCCTGCCCTCTGATTTTCCAGTCTGACCACTTCGGATTATCCCGTGACAGGTCATTCAGACTGG
CTAATGCACCCAGTAAGGCAGCGGTATCATCAACAGGCTTACCCGTCTTACTGTCCCTAGTGCTTGGATT
CTCACCAATAAAAAACGCCCGGCGGCAACCGAGCGTTCTGAACAAATCCAGATGGAGTTCTGAGGTCATT
ACTGGATCTATCAACAGGAGTCCAAGCGAGCTCGTAAACTTGGTCTGACAGTTACCAATGCTTAATCAGT
GAGGCACCTATCTCAGCGATCTGTCTATTTCGTTCATCCATAGTTGCCTGACTCCCCGTCGTGTAGATAA
CTACGATACGGGAGGGCTTACCATCTGGCCCCAGTGCTGCAATGATACCGCGAGACCCACGCTCACCGGC
TCCAGATTTATCAGCAATAAACCAGCCAGCCGGAAGGGCCGAGCGCAGAAGTGGTCCTGCAACTTTATCC
GCCTCCATCCAGTCTATTAATTGTTGCCGGGAAGCTAGAGTAAGTAGTTCGCCAGTTAATAGTTTGCGCA
ACGTTGTTGCCATTGCTACAGGCATCGTGGTGTCACGCTCGTCGTTTGGTATGGCTTCATTCAGCTCCGG
TTCCCAACGATCAAGGCGAGTTACATGATCCCCCATGTTGTGCAAAAAAGCGGTTAGCTCCTTCGGTCCT
CCGATCGTTGTCAGAAGTAAGTTGGCCGCAGTGTTATCACTCATGGTTATGGCAGCACTGCATAATTCTC
TTACTGTCATGCCATCCGTAAGATGCTTTTCTGTGACTGGTGAGTACTCAACCAAGTCATTCTGAGAATA
GTGTATGCGGCGACCGAGTTGCTCTTGCCCGGCGTCAATACGGGATAATACCGCGCCACATAGCAGAACT
TTAAAAGTGCTCATCATTGGAAAACGTTCTTCGGGGCGAAAACTCTCAAGGATCTTACCGCTGTTGAGAT
CCAGTTCGATGTAACCCACTCGTGCACCCAACTGATCTTCAGCATCTTTTACTTTCACCAGCGTTTCTGG
GTGAGCAAAAACAGGAAGGCAAAATGCCGCAAAAAAGGGAATAAGGGCGACACGGAAATGTTGAATACTC
ATACTCTTCCTTTTTCAATATTATTGAAGCATTTATCAGGGTTATTGTCTCATGAGCGGATACATATTTG
AATGTATTTAGAAAAATAAACAAATAGGGGCTCGAGTTCCGCGCACATTTCCCCGAAAAGTGCCACCTGA
CGT
Features (pLannotate 1.2.2; 10 found; start..end, strand, type, name):
    127..204     +  promoter       lacI promoter: lacI
    205..1251    +  CDS            lacI: lac repressor; lacI; The lac repressor binds to the lac operator to inhibit transcription in E. coli. This inhibition can be relieved by adding lactose or isopropyl-β-D-thiogalactopyranoside (IPTG).
   1305..1326    +  promoter       T5 promoter (fragment): bacteriophage T5 promoter for E. coli RNA polymerase, with embedded lac operator
   1529..1760    -  protein_bind   λ attP: attP; integrase from phage λ λ integrase
   1795..1881    +  terminator     rrnB T1 terminator: Escherichia coli rrnB; transcription terminator T1 from the E. coli rrnB gene
   2416..3366    -  CDS            Rep101: RepA protein needed for replication with the pSC101 origin; rep101
   3414..3636    -  rep_origin     pSC101 ori: low-copy replication origin that requires the Rep101 protein
   4128..4222    -  terminator     lambda t0 terminator: transcription terminator from phage lambda
   4252..5112    -  CDS            AmpR: β-lactamase; bla; confers resistance to ampicillin, carbenicillin, and related antibiotics
   5113..5204    -  promoter       AmpR promoter: bla
