[The description below was written by a language model from this plasmid's Addgene catalogue record and pLannotate feature annotations shown in this document.]
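Description:
pZS1[LacI-L] is a low-copy bacterial expression plasmid built for synthetic biology work in E. coli. It derives from a pZS-series backbone (the record lists pZS5) and totals about 5.25 kb. Replication depends on the pSC101 origin together with its Rep101 (RepA) initiator protein, which accounts for the low copy number. Selection is by ampicillin through a β-lactamase gene driven by its own bla promoter and followed by the phage lambda t0 terminator.

The payload is an approximately 1.05 kb lacI open reading frame from E. coli, expressed from the native constitutive lacI promoter (PI), which lies directly upstream of the coding sequence. According to the record, the sequence is otherwise wild type but lacks the C-terminal tetramerization domain, so the repressor assembles as a dimer rather than a tetramer. It should still bind lac operator sites and respond to lactose or IPTG, although a dimer cannot bridge two distant operators as the tetramer does. Downstream of the gene, the annotation detects a short fragment of a T5 promoter with an embedded lac operator, a λ attP site on the opposite strand, and an rrnB T1 terminator. The record does not explain the role of the T5 fragment or the attP site, and they may simply be backbone remnants.

The plasmid supplies a steady, modest level of inducible LacI in trans to regulate operator-bearing promoters carried elsewhere. The associated publication concerns modular, multi-input transcriptional logic gates built from orthogonal LacI/GalR family chimeras, which suggests this construct serves as the unmodified LacI member of that set, though the record does not say so explicitly.
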