Addgene plasmid #60745: pZS1[LacI-L]
Purpose: Contains PI driving expression dimeric LacI, the Lactose inducible repressor.
Depositing lab: Matthew Bennett. Depositing organization: Rice University. Publication: Modular, Multi-Input Transcriptional Logic Gating with Orthogonal LacI/GalR Family Chimeras. Shis DL, Hussain F, Meinhardt S, Swint-Kruse L, Bennett MR. ACS Synth Biol. 2014 Sep 19;3(9):645-51. doi: 10.1021/sb500262f. Epub 2014 Jul 28. PubMed 25035932.
Backbone
  Vector backbone: pZS5
  Backbone manufacturer: Expressys
  Backbone size w/o insert (bp): 4203
  Total vector size (bp): 5253
  Modifications to backbone: Insertion of a PI driven ORF.
  Vector type: Bacterial Expression, Synthetic Biology
Growth in bacteria
  Bacterial resistance: Ampicillin, 100 μg/mL
  Growth temperature: 37°C
  Growth strain: DH10B
  Copy number: Low Copy
Gene/Insert
  Gene/Insert name: LacI
  Species: E. Coli
  Insert size (bp): 1050
  Mutation: wt LacI without the tetramerization domain
Terms and licenses: Academic/Nonprofit Terms; Industry Terms: Not Available to Industry
How to cite: pZS1[LacI-L] was a gift from Matthew Bennett (Addgene plasmid # 60745 ; http://n2t.net/addgene:60745 ; RRID:Addgene_60745)
