>Addgene plasmid #60745 | pZS1[LacI-L] | addgene partial sequence | sequence record 121130 | AmpSeq-F 5'-ctcatgagcggatacatatttgaa-3'
GTTCCGCGCACATTTCCCCGAAAAGTGCCACCTGACGTGCTAGCCTAAGAAACCATTATTATCATGACAT
TAACCTATAAAAATAGGCGTATCACGAGGCCCTTTCGTCTTCACCTCGACAATTCGCGCGCGAAGGCGAA
GCGGCATGCATTTACGTTGGTACCGACACCATCGAATGGCGCAAAACCTTTCGCGGTATGGCATGATAGC
GCCCGGAAGAGAGTCAATTCAGGGTGGTGAATGTGAAACCAGTAACGTTATACGATGTCGCAGAGTATGC
CGGTGTCTCTTATCAGACCGTTTCCCGCGTGGTGAACCAGGCCAGCCACGTTTCTGCGAAAACGCGGGAA
AAAGTGGAAGCGGCGATGGCGGAGCTGAATTACATTCCCAACCGCGTGGCACAACAACTGGCGGGCAAAC
AGTCGTTGCTGATTGGCGTTGCCACCTCCAGTCTGGCCCTGCACGCGCCGTCGCAAATTGTCGCGGCGAT
TAAATCTCGCGCCGATCAACTGGGTGCCAGCGTGGTGGTGTCGATGGTAGAACGAAGCGGCGTCGAAGCC
TGTAAAGCGGCGGTGCACAATCTTCTCGCGCAACGCGTCAGTGGGCTGATCATTAACTATCCGCTGGATG
ACCAGGATGCCATTGCTGTGGAAGCTGCCTGCACTAATGTTCCGGCGTTATTTCTTGATGTCTCTGACCA
GACACCCATCAACAGTATTATTTTCTCCCATGAAGACGGTACGCGACTGGGCGTGGAGCATCTGGTCGCA
TTGGGTCACCAGCAAATCGCGCTGTTAGCGGGCCCATTAAGTTCTGTCTCGGCGCGTCTGCGTCTGGCTG
GCTGGCATAAATATCTCACTCGCAATCAAATT
